Addgene plasmid #177141: pGEX4T3-GST-NQO1(Y128F)
Purpose: Bacterial vector for expression of an N-terminal GST fusion of NQO1(Y128F) with a TEV protease site located between the GST tag and NQO1(Y128F)
Depositing lab: Robert Sobol. Depositing organization: University of South Alabama, Mitchell Cancer Institute. Publication: Stability and sub-cellular localization of DNA polymerase beta is regulated by interactions with NQO1 and XRCC1 in response to oxidative stress. Fang Q, Andrews J, Sharma N, Wilk A, Clark J, Slyskova J, Koczor CA, Lans H, Prakash A, Sobol RW. Nucleic Acids Res. 2019 Jul 9;47(12):6269-6286. doi: 10.1093/nar/gkz293. PubMed 31287140.
Backbone
  Vector backbone: pGEX4T3
  Backbone manufacturer: Sigma
  Total vector size (bp): 5810
  Vector type: Bacterial Expression
Growth in bacteria
  Bacterial resistance: Ampicillin, 100 μg/mL
  Growth temperature: 37°C
  Growth strain: DH5alpha
  Growth instructions: use BL21-Codonplus-RP for protein expression
  Copy number: Unknown
Gene/Insert
  Gene/Insert name: NQO1
  Species: H. sapiens (human)
  Insert size (bp): 825
  Entrez Gene: NQO1 (a.k.a. DHQU, DIA4, DTD, NMOR1, NMORI, QR1)
  Promoter: Tac
  Tag / fusion protein: GST (N terminal on insert)
  Cloning method: Restriction Enzyme; 5′ cloning site SalI (unknown if destroyed); 3′ cloning site NotI (unknown if destroyed)
  Sequencing primers: 5′ TCCCGGGTCGACATGGTCGGCAGAAGAGCACTG; 3′ CACGATGCGGCCGCTCATTTTCTAGCTTTGATCTGG
Terms and licenses: Academic/Nonprofit Terms; Industry Terms: Not Available to Industry
How to cite: pGEX4T3-GST-NQO1(Y128F) was a gift from Robert Sobol (Addgene plasmid # 177141 ; http://n2t.net/addgene:177141 ; RRID:Addgene_177141)
