[The description below was written by a language model from this plasmid's Addgene catalogue record and pLannotate feature annotations shown in this document.]
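Description:
pGEX4T3-GST-NQO1(Y128F) is a 5,810 bp bacterial expression plasmid built on the pGEX4T3 backbone for producing recombinant human NQO1, the NAD(P)H quinone oxidoreductase, carrying a tyrosine-to-phenylalanine substitution at residue 128. It replicates in E. coli from a ColE1/pMB1-type origin and is selected with ampicillin through the β-lactamase (AmpR) gene and its own promoter. The catalogue lists copy number as unknown. The annotation also picks up typical pGEX backbone remnants: fragments of the pBR322 bom region and rop, a short yciV fragment, and a lac promoter/operator with a lacZα segment downstream of lacI.

The expression cassette is driven by the tac promoter, a strong trp/lac UV5 hybrid, followed by a lac operator. The plasmid carries its own lacI gene with its promoter, so the repressor holds transcription off until it is relieved by IPTG. The open reading frame begins with Schistosoma japonicum glutathione S-transferase, continues through a TEV protease recognition site, and ends with the roughly 825 bp NQO1 coding sequence, which was inserted between SalI and NotI sites. This arrangement gives an N-terminal GST fusion that can be captured on glutathione affinity resin, and TEV cleavage can then release NQO1(Y128F) from the tag.

The record names a cloning strain for propagation and a codon-supplemented BL21 derivative for protein expression. It does not state what the Y128F change does functionally. The associated publication concerns how interactions with NQO1 and XRCC1 regulate the stability and localization of DNA polymerase β under oxidative stress, which suggests the purified mutant protein is used in binding or biochemical assays alongside wild-type NQO1.
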