Features (pLannotate 1.2.2; 18 found; start..end, strand, type, name):
    523..544     +  protein_bind   CAP binding site: CAP binding activates transcription in the presence of cAMP. E. coli catabolite activator protein
    559..589     +  promoter       lac promoter: promoter for the E. coli lac operon
    597..613     +  protein_bind   lac operator: The lac repressor binds to the lac operator to inhibit transcription in E. coli. This inhibition can be relieved by adding lactose or isopropyl-β-D-thiogalactopyranoside (IPTG). lac repressor encoded by lacI
    633..806     +  CDS            lacZα: LacZα fragment of β-galactosidase; lacZ fragment
   1070..1186    -  CDS            yciV (fragment): RNAAM_ECOLI - Also known as trpH From Escherichia coli (strain K12).
   1262..1290    +  promoter       tac promoter: strong E. coli promoter; hybrid between the trp and lac UV5 promoters
   1298..1314    +  protein_bind   lac operator: The lac repressor binds to the lac operator to inhibit transcription in E. coli. This inhibition can be relieved by adding lactose or isopropyl-β-D-thiogalactopyranoside (IPTG). lac repressor encoded by lacI
   1337..1990    +  CDS            GST26_SCHJA: Experimental evidence at protein level: Swiss-Prot protein existence level 1. GST isoenzymes appear to play a central role in the parasite detoxification system. Other functions are also suspected including a role in increasing the solubility of haematin in the parasite gut. From Schistosoma japonicum (Blood fluke).
   2015..2035    +  CDS            TEV site: tobacco etch virus (TEV) protease recognition and cleavage site
   2054..2875    +  CDS            NQO1: NQO1_HUMAN - Also known as DIA4, NMOR1. Experimental evidence at protein level: Swiss-Prot protein existence level 1. The enzyme apparently serves as a quinone reductase in connection with conjugation reactions of hydroquinons involved in detoxification pathways as well as in biosynthetic processes such as the vitamin K-dependent gamma-carboxylation of glutamate residues in prothrombin synthesis. From Homo sapiens (Human).
   2906..2945    +  CDS            rop (fragment): Rop protein, which maintains plasmids at low copy number; rop
   3047..3087    +  misc_feature   bom (fragment): basis of mobility region from pBR322
   3192..3296    +  promoter       AmpR promoter: bla
   3297..4157    +  CDS            AmpR: β-lactamase; bla; confers resistance to ampicillin, carbenicillin, and related antibiotics
   4328..4916    +  rep_origin     ori: high-copy-number ColE1/pMB1/pBR322/pUC origin of replication
   5102..5153    -  misc_feature   bom (fragment): basis of mobility region from pBR322
   5160..5237    +  promoter       lacI promoter: lacI
   5238..510     +  CDS            lacI (across the origin): lac repressor; lacI; The lac repressor binds to the lac operator to inhibit transcription in E. coli. This inhibition can be relieved by adding lactose or isopropyl-β-D-thiogalactopyranoside (IPTG).
>Addgene plasmid #177141 | pGEX4T3-GST-NQO1(Y128F) | addgene full sequence | sequence record 350667 | Addgene NGS Result
GTCTCGGCGCGTCTGCGTCTGGCTGGCTGGCATAAATATCTCACTCGCAATCAAATTCAGCCGATAGCGG
AACGGGAAGGCGACTGGAGTGCCATGTCCGGTTTTCAACAAACCATGCAAATGCTGAATGAGGGCATCGT
TCCCACTGCGATGCTGGTTGCCAACGATCAGATGGCGCTGGGCGCAATGCGCGCCATTACCGAGTCCGGG
CTGCGCGTTGGTGCGGATATCTCGGTAGTGGGATACGACGATACCGAAGACAGCTCATGTTATATCCCGC
CGTTAACCACCATCAAACAGGATTTTCGCCTGCTGGGGCAAACCAGCGTGGACCGCTTGCTGCAACTCTC
TCAGGGCCAGGCGGTGAAGGGCAATCAGCTGTTGCCCGTCTCACTGGTGAAAAGAAAAACCACCCTGGCG
CCCAATACGCAAACCGCCTCTCCCCGCGCGTTGGCCGATTCATTAATGCAGCTGGCACGACAGGTTTCCC
GACTGGAAAGCGGGCAGTGAGCGCAACGCAATTAATGTAAGTTAGCTCACTCATTAGGCACCCCAGGCTT
TACACTTTATGCTTCCGGCTCGTATGTTGTGTGGAATTGTGAGCGGATAACAATTTCACACAGGAAACAG
CTATGACCATGATTACGGATTCACTGGCCGTCGTTTTACAACGTCGTGACTGGGAAAACCCTGGCGTTAC
CCAACTTAATCGCCTTGCAGCACATCCCCCTTTCGCCAGCTGGCGTAATAGCGAAGAGGCCCGCACCGAT
CGCCCTTCCCAACAGTTGCGCAGCCTGAATGGCGAATGGCGCTTTGCCTGGTTTCCGGCACCAGAAGCGG
TGCCGGAAAGCTGGCTGGAGTGCGATCTTCCTGAGGCCGATACTGTCGTCGTCCCCTCAAACTGGCAGAT
GCACGGTTACGATGCGCCCATCTACACCAACGTGACCTATCCCATTACGGTCAATCCGCCGTTTGTTCCC
ACGGAGAATCCGACGGGTTGTTACTCGCTCACATTTAATGTTGATGAAAGCTGGCTACAGGAAGGCCAGA
CGCGAATTATTTTTGATGGCGTTGGAATTAGCTTATCGACTGCACGGTGCACCAATGCTTCTGGCGTCAG
GCAGCCATCGGAAGCTGTGGTATGGCTGTGCAGGTCGTAAATCACTGCATAATTCGTGTCGCTCAAGGCG
CACTCCCGTTCTGGATAATGTTTTTTGCGCCGACATCATAACGGTTCTGGCAAATATTCTGAAATGAGCT
GTTGACAATTAATCATCGGCTCGTATAATGTGTGGAATTGTGAGCGGATAACAATTTCACACAGGAAACA
GTATTCATGTCCCCTATACTAGGTTATTGGAAAATTAAGGGCCTTGTGCAACCCACTCGACTTCTTTTGG
AATATCTTGAAGAAAAATATGAAGAGCATTTGTATGAGCGCGATGAAGGTGATAAATGGCGAAACAAAAA
GTTTGAATTGGGTTTGGAGTTTCCCAATCTTCCTTATTATATTGATGGTGATGTTAAATTAACACAGTCT
ATGGCCATCATACGTTATATAGCTGACAAGCACAACATGTTGGGTGGTTGTCCAAAAGAGCGTGCAGAGA
TTTCAATGCTTGAAGGAGCGGTTTTGGATATTAGATACGGTGTTTCGAGAATTGCATATAGTAAAGACTT
TGAAACTCTCAAAGTTGATTTTCTTAGCAAGCTACCTGAAATGCTGAAAATGTTCGAAGATCGTTTATGT
CATAAAACATATTTAAATGGTGATCATGTAACCCATCCTGACTTCATGTTGTATGACGCTCTTGATGTTG
TTTTATACATGGACCCAATGTGCCTGGATGCGTTCCCAAAATTAGTTTGTTTTAAAAAACGTATTGAAGC
TATCCCACAAATTGATAAGTACTTGAAATCCAGCAAGTATATAGCATGGCCTTTGCAGGGCTGGCAAGCC
ACGTTTGGTGGTGGCGACCATCCTCCAAAATCGGATCTGGTTCCGCGTGGATCCGAAAACCTGTATTTTC
AGGGCTCGAATTCCCGGGTCGACATGGTCGGCAGAAGAGCACTGATCGTACTGGCTCACTCAGAGAGGAC
CTCCTTCAACTATGCCATGAAGGAGGCTGCTGCAGCGGCTTTGAAGAAGAAAGGATGGGAGGTGGTGGAG
TCGGACCTCTATGCCATGAACTTCAATCCCATCATTTCCAGAAAGGACATCACAGGTAAACTGAAGGACC
CTGCGAACTTTCAGTATCCTGCCGAGTCTGTTCTGGCTTATAAAGAAGGCCATCTGAGCCCAGATATTGT
GGCTGAACAAAAGAAGCTGGAAGCCGCAGACCTTGTGATATTCCAGTTCCCCCTGCAGTGGTTTGGAGTC
CCTGCCATTCTGAAAGGCTGGTTTGAGCGAGTGTTCATAGGAGAGTTTGCTTACACTTTCGCTGCCATGT
ATGACAAAGGACCCTTCCGGAGTAAGAAGGCAGTGCTTTCCATCACCACTGGTGGCAGTGGCTCCATGTA
CTCTCTGCAAGGGATCCACGGGGACATGAATGTCATTCTCTGGCCAATTCAGAGTGGCATTCTGCATTTC
TGTGGCTTCCAAGTCTTAGAACCTCAACTGACATATAGCATTGGGCACACTCCAGCAGACGCCCGAATTC
AAATCCTGGAAGGATGGAAGAAACGCCTGGAGAATATTTGGGATGAGACACCACTGTATTTTGCTCCAAG
CAGCCTCTTTGACCTAAACTTCCAGGCAGGATTCTTAATGAAAAAAGAGGTACAGGATGAGGAGAAAAAC
AAGAAATTTGGCCTTTCTGTGGGCCATCACTTGGGCAAGTCCATCCCAACTGACAACCAGATCAAAGCTA
GAAAATGAGCGGCCGCATCGTGACTGACTGACGATCTGCCTCGCGCGTTTCGGTGATGACGGTGAAAACC
TCTGACACATGCAGCTCCCGGAGACGGTCACAGCTTGTCTGTAAGCGGATGCCGGGAGCAGACAAGCCCG
TCAGGGCGCGTCAGCGGGTGTTGGCGGGTGTCGGGGCGCAGCCATGACCCAGTCACGTAGCGATAGCGGA
GTGTATAATTCTTGAAGACGAAAGGGCCTCGTGATACGCCTATTTTTATAGGTTAATGTCATGATAATAA
TGGTTTCTTAGACGTCAGGTGGCACTTTTCGGGGAAATGTGCGCGGAACCCCTATTTGTTTATTTTTCTA
AATACATTCAAATATGTATCCGCTCATGAGACAATAACCCTGATAAATGCTTCAATAATATTGAAAAAGG
AAGAGTATGAGTATTCAACATTTCCGTGTCGCCCTTATTCCCTTTTTTGCGGCATTTTGCCTTCCTGTTT
TTGCTCACCCAGAAACGCTGGTGAAAGTAAAAGATGCTGAAGATCAGTTGGGTGCACGAGTGGGTTACAT
CGAACTGGATCTCAACAGCGGTAAGATCCTTGAGAGTTTTCGCCCCGAAGAACGTTTTCCAATGATGAGC
ACTTTTAAAGTTCTGCTATGTGGCGCGGTATTATCCCGTGTTGACGCCGGGCAAGAGCAACTCGGTCGCC
GCATACACTATTCTCAGAATGACTTGGTTGAGTACTCACCAGTCACAGAAAAGCATCTTACGGATGGCAT
GACAGTAAGAGAATTATGCAGTGCTGCCATAACCATGAGTGATAACACTGCGGCCAACTTACTTCTGACA
ACGATCGGAGGACCGAAGGAGCTAACCGCTTTTTTGCACAACATGGGGGATCATGTAACTCGCCTTGATC
GTTGGGAACCGGAGCTGAATGAAGCCATACCAAACGACGAGCGTGACACCACGATGCCTGCAGCAATGGC
AACAACGTTGCGCAAACTATTAACTGGCGAACTACTTACTCTAGCTTCCCGGCAACAATTAATAGACTGG
ATGGAGGCGGATAAAGTTGCAGGACCACTTCTGCGCTCGGCCCTTCCGGCTGGCTGGTTTATTGCTGATA
AATCTGGAGCCGGTGAGCGTGGGTCTCGCGGTATCATTGCAGCACTGGGGCCAGATGGTAAGCCCTCCCG
TATCGTAGTTATCTACACGACGGGGAGTCAGGCAACTATGGATGAACGAAATAGACAGATCGCTGAGATA
GGTGCCTCACTGATTAAGCATTGGTAACTGTCAGACCAAGTTTACTCATATATACTTTAGATTGATTTAA
AACTTCATTTTTAATTTAAAAGGATCTAGGTGAAGATCCTTTTTGATAATCTCATGACCAAAATCCCTTA
ACGTGAGTTTTCGTTCCACTGAGCGTCAGACCCCGTAGAAAAGATCAAAGGATCTTCTTGAGATCCTTTT
TTTCTGCGCGTAATCTGCTGCTTGCAAACAAAAAAACCACCGCTACCAGCGGTGGTTTGTTTGCCGGATC
AAGAGCTACCAACTCTTTTTCCGAAGGTAACTGGCTTCAGCAGAGCGCAGATACCAAATACTGTCCTTCT
AGTGTAGCCGTAGTTAGGCCACCACTTCAAGAACTCTGTAGCACCGCCTACATACCTCGCTCTGCTAATC
CTGTTACCAGTGGCTGCTGCCAGTGGCGATAAGTCGTGTCTTACCGGGTTGGACTCAAGACGATAGTTAC
CGGATAAGGCGCAGCGGTCGGGCTGAACGGGGGGTTCGTGCACACAGCCCAGCTTGGAGCGAACGACCTA
CACCGAACTGAGATACCTACAGCGTGAGCTATGAGAAAGCGCCACGCTTCCCGAAGGGAGAAAGGCGGAC
AGGTATCCGGTAAGCGGCAGGGTCGGAACAGGAGAGCGCACGAGGGAGCTTCCAGGGGGAAACGCCTGGT
ATCTTTATAGTCCTGTCGGGTTTCGCCACCTCTGACTTGAGCGTCGATTTTTGTGATGCTCGTCAGGGGG
GCGGAGCCTATGGAAAAACGCCAGCAACGCGGCCTTTTTACGGTTCCTGGCCTTTTGCTGGCCTTTTGCT
CACATGTTCTTTCCTGCGTTATCCCCTGATTCTGTGGATAACCGTATTACCGCCTTTGAGTGAGCTGATA
CCGCTCGCCGCAGCCGAACGACCGAGCGCAGCGAGTCAGTGAGCGAGGAAGCGGAAGAGCGCCTGATGCG
GTATTTTCTCCTTACGCATCTGTGCGGTATTTCACACCGCATAAATTCCGACACCATCGAATGGCGCAAA
ACCTTTCGCGGTATGGCATGATAGCGCCCGGAAGAGAGTCAATTCAGGGTGGTGAATGTGAAACCAGTAA
CGTTATACGATGTCGCAGAGTATGCCGGTGTCTCTTATCAGACCGTTTCCCGCGTGGTGAACCAGGCCAG
CCACGTTTCTGCGAAAACGCGGGAAAAAGTGGAAGCGGCGATGGCGGAGCTGAATTACATTCCCAACCGC
GTGGCACAACAACTGGCGGGCAAACAGTCGTTGCTGATTGGCGTTGCCACCTCCAGTCTGGCCCTGCACG
CGCCGTCGCAAATTGTCGCGGCGATTAAATCTCGCGCCGATCAACTGGGTGCCAGCGTGGTGGTGTCGAT
GGTAGAACGAAGCGGCGTCGAAGCCTGTAAAGCGGCGGTGCACAATCTTCTCGCGCAACGCGTCAGTGGG
CTGATCATTAACTATCCGCTGGATGACCAGGATGCCATTGCTGTGGAAGCTGCCTGCACTAATGTTCCGG
CGTTATTTCTTGATGTCTCTGACCAGACACCCATCAACAGTATTATTTTCTCCCATGAAGACGGTACGCG
ACTGGGCGTGGAGCATCTGGTCGCATTGGGTCACCAGCAAATCGCGCTGTTAGCGGGCCCATTAAGTTCT
